>Addgene plasmid #110932 | KG#493 | addgene full sequence | sequence record 274184 | Addgene NGS Result
CCCCCCCCTCTGAGCCAATCAATCATGTGCATTTTGAATTGGCGCCAAGGCAATCTTCGTAAAAAATAAC
AATAGAGTCATCCCTCAGAACAGAAAAGAAACCCGCCCGGGGGCTCAAATACACATGTCATTTTTCTTTT
TTCGCCTGATTTTTAGCCTAAATTAGTGTTTAGCAATTTTTTAAGGTAACTCGGTGGAGTCATTTGAACT
TTTTAAACTAAAATTTCAGAAAAAATTCTTTTTTTTTGTCAAAAAATAATTTTCCCGCCGGAATTTTTCA
AAAAAATAATTTTTATTTTATTTTTCAAGTTCCTTGTTTCCTCTTTATTTTTTTATTTTGCCCCCAAAAG
TTTTACACTAAAATATTTAATTTTCAGGTAATTCATCGAAAGTCTTTCTATTTTCCGCATCTCTTGTTCA
AGGGATTGGCCAAAGGACCCAAAGGTATGTTTCGAATGATACTAACATAACATAGAACATTTTCAGGAGG
ACCCTTGGCTAGCAGCTCTCCTGCAGGGTTCGACGGTACCGGTCAGATATCACTCGAGGAGCTCCCGAGA
TCTTCAGCGCTCAGCATTCGTAGAATTGTAAGTTTAAACTTTCTCATACTAACTAACGCGCTCTATTTAA
ATTTTCAGAATTCCAACTGAGCGCCGGTCGCTACCATTACCAACTTGTCTGGTGTCAAAAATAATAGGGG
CCGCTGTCATCAGAGTAAGTTTAAACTGAGTTCTACTAACTAACGAGTAATATTTAAATTTTCAGCATCT
CGCGCCCGTGCCTCTGACTTCTAAGTCCAATTACTCTTCAACATCCCTACATGCTCTTTCTCCCTGTGCT
CCCACCCCCTATTTTTGTTATTATCAAAAAACTTCTCTTAATTTCTTTGTTTTTTAGCTTCTTTTAAGTC
ACCTCTAACAATGAAATTGTGTAGATTCAAAAATAGAATTAATTCGTAATAAAAAGTCGAAAAAAATTGT
GCTCCCTCCCCCCATTAATAATAATTCTATCCCAAAATCTACACAATGTTCTGTGTACACTTCTTATGTT
TTTTACTTCTGATAAATTTTTTTGAAACATCATAGAAAAAACCGCACACAAAATACCTTATCATATGTTA
CGTTTCAGTTTATGACCGCAATTTTTATTTCTTCGCACGTCTGGGCCTCTCATGACGTCAAATCATGCTC
ATCGTGAAAAAGTTTTGGAGTATTTTTGGAATTTTTCAATCAAGTGAAAGTTTATGAAATTAATTTTCCT
GCTTTTGCTTTTTGGGGTTTCCCCTATTGTTTGTCAAGATTTCGAGGACGGCGTTTTTCTTGCTAAAATC
ACAAGTATTGATGAGCACGATGCAAGAAAGATCGGAAGAAGGTTTGGGTTTGAGGCTCAGTGGAAGGTGA
GTAGAAGTTGATAATTTGAAAGTGGAGTAGTGTCTATGGGGTTTTTGCCTTAAATGACAGAATACATTCC
CAATATACCAAACATAACTGTTTCCTACTAGTCGGCCGTACGGGCCCTTTCGTCTCGCGCGTTTCGGTGA
TGACGGTGAAAACCTCTGACACATGCAGCTCCCGGAGACGGTCACAGCTTGTCTGTAAGCGGATGCCGGG
AGCAGACAAGCCCGTCAGGGCGCGTCAGCGGGTGTTGGCGGGTGTCGGGGCTGGCTTAACTATGCGGCAT
CAGAGCAGATTGTACTGAGAGTGCACCATATGCGGTGTGAAATACCGCACAGATGCGTAAGGAGAAAATA
CCGCATCAGGCGGCCTTAAGGGCCTCGTGATACGCCTATTTTTATAGGTTAATGTCATGATAATAATGGT
TTCTTAGACGTCAGGTGGCACTTTTCGGGGAAATGTGCGCGGAACCCCTATTTGTTTATTTTTCTAAATA
CATTCAAATATGTATCCGCTCATGAGACAATAACCCTGATAAATGCTTCAATAATATTGAAAAAGGAAGA
GTATGAGTATTCAACATTTCCGTGTCGCCCTTATTCCCTTTTTTGCGGCATTTTGCCTTCCTGTTTTTGC
TCACCCAGAAACGCTGGTGAAAGTAAAAGATGCTGAAGATCAGTTGGGTGCACGAGTGGGTTACATCGAA
CTGGATCTCAACAGCGGTAAGATCCTTGAGAGTTTTCGCCCCGAAGAACGTTTTCCAATGATGAGCACTT
TTAAAGTTCTGCTATGTGGCGCGGTATTATCCCGTATTGACGCCGGGCAAGAGCAACTCGGTCGCCGCAT
ACACTATTCTCAGAATGACTTGGTTGAGTACTCACCAGTCACAGAAAAGCATCTTACGGATGGCATGACA
GTAAGAGAATTATGCAGTGCTGCCATAACCATGAGTGATAACACTGCGGCCAACTTACTTCTGACAACGA
TCGGAGGACCGAAGGAGCTAACCGCTTTTTTGCACAACATGGGGGATCATGTAACTCGCCTTGATCGTTG
GGAACCGGAGCTGAATGAAGCCATACCAAACGACGAGCGTGACACCACGATGCCTGTAGCAATGGCAACA
ACGTTGCGCAAACTATTAACTGGCGAACTACTTACTCTAGCTTCCCGGCAACAATTAATAGACTGGATGG
AGGCGGATAAAGTTGCAGGACCACTTCTGCGCTCGGCCCTTCCGGCTGGCTGGTTTATTGCTGATAAATC
TGGAGCCGGTGAGCGTGGGTCTCGCGGTATCATTGCAGCACTGGGGCCAGATGGTAAGCCCTCCCGTATC
GTAGTTATCTACACGACGGGGAGTCAGGCAACTATGGATGAACGAAATAGACAGATCGCTGAGATAGGTG
CCTCACTGATTAAGCATTGGTAACTGTCAGACCAAGTTTACTCATATATACTTTAGATTGATTTAAAACT
TCATTTTTAATTTAAAAGGATCTAGGTGAAGATCCTTTTTGATAATCTCATGACCAAAATCCCTTAACGT
GAGTTTTCGTTCCACTGAGCGTCAGACCCCGTAGAAAAGATCAAAGGATCTTCTTGAGATCCTTTTTTTC
TGCGCGTAATCTGCTGCTTGCAAACAAAAAAACCACCGCTACCAGCGGTGGTTTGTTTGCCGGATCAAGA
GCTACCAACTCTTTTTCCGAAGGTAACTGGCTTCAGCAGAGCGCAGATACCAAATACTGTTCTTCTAGTG
TAGCCGTAGTTAGGCCACCACTTCAAGAACTCTGTAGCACCGCCTACATACCTCGCTCTGCTAATCCTGT
TACCAGTGGCTGCTGCCAGTGGCGATAAGTCGTGTCTTACCGGGTTGGACTCAAGACGATAGTTACCGGA
TAAGGCGCAGCGGTCGGGCTGAACGGGGGGTTCGTGCACACAGCCCAGCTTGGAGCGAACGACCTACACC
GAACTGAGATACCTACAGCGTGAGCTATGAGAAAGCGCCACGCTTCCCGAAGGGAGAAAGGCGGACAGGT
ATCCGGTAAGCGGCAGGGTCGGAACAGGAGAGCGCACGAGGGAGCTTCCAGGGGGAAACGCCTGGTATCT
TTATAGTCCTGTCGGGTTTCGCCACCTCTGACTTGAGCGTCGATTTTTGTGATGCTCGTCAGGGGGGCGG
AGCCTATGGAAAAACGCCAGCAACGCGGCCTTTTTACGGTTCCTGGCCTTTTGCTGGCCTTTTGCTCACA
TGTTCTTTCCTGCGTTATCCCCTGATTCTGTGGATAACCGTATTACCGCCTTTGAGTGAGCTGATACCGC
TCGCCGCAGCCGAACGACCGAGCGCAGCGAGTCAGTGAGCGAGGAAGCGGAAGAGCGCCCAATACGCAAA
CCGCCTCTCCCCGCGCGTTGGCCGATTCATTAATGCAGCTGGCACGACAGGTTTCCCGACTGGAAAGCGG
GCAGTGAGCGCAACGCAATTAATGTGAGTTAGCTCACTCATTAGGCACCCCAGGCTTTACACTTTATGCT
TCCGGCTCGTATGTTGTGTGGAATTGTGAGCGGATAACAATTTCACACAGGAAACAGCTATGACCATGAT
TACGCCAAGCTGTAAGTTTAAACATGATCTTACTAACTAACTATTCTCATTTAAATTTTCAGAGCTTAAA
AATGGCTGAAATCACTCACAACGATGGATACGCTAACAACTTGGAAATGAAATAAGCTTGCATGCTCCCG
GCCGCCATGGCCGCGGGATTACACCAATCATTTCTCCCCTCCGAAATGTGTAGTCGTCATGACAAAGTGG
TGACACTGGATTACGGTAGGCTCCGCCCACTTCTTGGAAAAGTGACGTGGGCTCGGTGAGCCCTAAAGCT
TTTGGTTTTCACAATTTTCTGGTTTTTGGGATTTTTGCGGGAATTTTGAGAGGAGAAAGTTGGGAGAGAA
GATATTGGAATGGTCCCCGGGGAGCTGTACATTTATACATCTAGACTGAAGCTGGGGTATTGCAAAAAGA
GAAAAGCCTATCACTTTCTTTCCATCCTGCATACTTGCCAAAAAGTTTTGGCTGAGCTTATTTTTAAAAT
TGGAATTTTTTGGAATTTTCAGAAAAGAAAAAGTTTTTTCTTTTTTTTTAATTTAAAAAATTTTTGCTAT
TTATTGCATGGTACTACAGAAAAACTTGAATGAAATAAAAAATTTGGAAAATTCAAGAAAACTTTTTTTT
TCATAGTTTATTTATTCGAGTTTTAATGTGGCTTTTATTTTGTTCGGTTTTTGTTTTAAAAAGATTTTAT
ACAAAATTTCAAGAATTTACAATTTTTCCGTTGTAAAAAATCCAAAAAAAAATCCAAAAAAATAGTTCAG
ACCTTTTTTTAAATTTTAAATTTAAAAATTCAATACCAAAAAATTAAAAAAAATTAGTTTTTCCGAGAAT
AAAGGAAAAATGTTGAAAAAATATTATATATAAAATTTCCAGAAAATGTGAAAACTCCAAAAAACTGCAG
ACTTTTCCCCAAACTAGCTATTTTTTGAATTCATTACCTTTAAAGGTGGAGTACCGAAATTTAAGACTTT
GCTTTTTTAGACCCAAAATGGTCCAAAACTACCAAATTTCGTAATGAGACGTTCTGAAAATTTTTCAAAA
AAATGTTATGGGAGCTCAAAGTTTTTGAAAAAATGGTATATTTTTAGCTAATTTTAACCACTTCTTGGCG
TCGCAGCGGTTGGAACTCAATTTTAATTAAATTATCATCCTTCAATGTCCTTCAATCTTTGCAATTTCAA
TCGACCATACGCGTTCAGAGCATTTTTTTTTTTCGTTTTTCCTCCCGTCCAGCACATATTTAAATATTCT
CTCTCCCCCTCCCCTGGTTCCTAAAAACTTGGGAAAGGGGAATTTCGAAGGAGGTGGAAGCTTCTTCTTC
TCCCCGAGCACACACACACATCCTCTCTTCAAAATCTTTAAGAAATAGTGCGTGTGAATGACTAGACGCT
GAAGCTAACTTGGTTTCCGCGAACAATCCCAATCAGTGCCTGTGCCGAGGCTTCGGAGAAGAAGAGATTG
ACGTCGTCTTTTTCTTTTTTTGTGAAACAGAATAAAAAAGAATACGAAATGGACTTTTTCACACATTTTC
GTTACTTTTCCAGAAAAAAACGAAGCTCTAGCCATGGAAGTTTGAATTGAAAACCTAAACCCCGATGTGT
ATTCATTTGAGCTTAAGCCTAAGCCTAATTCTACGCCTAAGCATAAGCCTAAGCCTATGTTCAAGCCTAA
GCCAAATTGTAGAACGTTACCAAAAGATCAAACCTATTTTTCCTACAGAAAAGGTCTAATGATAACTGTT
AAGCGAGAGACAAGGAGAGATATATATCAAAAACTAGCCCAAACTGTGATTAACATCTATTAACTGACCT
CAAAAAAAAAAATAGTAGAGATTAAATACTGCTCAAAAAGTTTCTTGGAAAAGTAAATTGTTAGGTTTCT
GGGGCCTGTAAAACTGGACCGAGTTTTGAAGAATTTTTTTAACTTTTCAAAGTTTGGCGTCACTGAAAGC
TTTATATTGTACATGTTCCACCAATTTTCTTTTGTATCCGTTTTTTCTGTCTCAAAACGGAGCTCGAGCC
CATGACGTGTGGATACCGTGAGAATCCGCCCAATTCCTTCACATCGATCTCATATTTCTTTCCCAGTTTA
TATTGAATTCCCGTTGAATTGCGGCTTTGCAGGGGAGAAGATGTGCGTCTTTATATTTTTTTTTCTATCC
TTACCCGCCGTGAATCCGGCTCGAATTGAGCCAATTTTTATGAATAGTAGAGCTAATTGACTTCGTCTCC
CTAGAATTGATGAGGTAAAGCTCGTGGGGAGATATGGAGATTTTTCGATTTTTTTTCCAGTAATTTTCAG
TTCAAAATTTGAGCTTTTGAGCAGGAGTTTTGAGATTTGTGCCAAAATTTCCTATTATTTTTTCAAATAT
TTTTGCTTTTGTAAAAAAGGTGTAGTAGAAGTTTTGTAGTGCCACTATTTTTTTTTTGAAAATTATGTTT
TGGCGGAAAGTTCTTTAAAAAAGTTAATCAAAATTTTTGGCGCTTTAGTCAAATTAATTTTCTGGCAAAA
ATATTAGTAATTTTGGCGTGAGTTCAATTTTCCCATTCTTAAAATTTCACACAATTAAGAATTTTAAGAT
TTGGGTTTTTTTTTCAACAAAAAATCAAATATTTACATGAAAATTCGGCGGGAAATAAAAAAAAATATTC
CGATTCAATGTGTGAATAACTTTTTGCGGGGAATTCAAATTTGCATTATTTAAACTTTTTTTAAGCTCGA
AAAATTGAAATTCTTAAATAAATAAATAAAATTTTCCTCGAATTTTGAATGTTTCGATTTTTTAGCGTTA
TTTTTTCAAAATTTCCACTAAAACTCTAGTTCTAAAGTTCTAAAACTTTAAAAACTTCCTAATGTTGTGG
TCTTGTGTTTTTTTGGCAGCGATTTCCAAATTTCTGAAATTCCAACAAAAAAACCACTACGTCAGTTTGC
ATATCCAAC
Features (pLannotate 1.2.2; 11 found; start..end, strand, type, name):
    236..257     +  terminator     tbb-2 terminator (fragment): tbb-2; transcription terminator for the C. elegans tubulin beta-2 gene
   1244..1396    +  CDS            aex-5 (fragment): AEX5_CAEEL - Also known as kpc-3 From Caenorhabditis elegans.
   1524..1559    +  CDS            rop (fragment): Rop protein, which maintains plasmids at low copy number; rop
   1661..1760    +  misc_feature   bom (fragment): basis of mobility region from pBR322
   1858..1962    +  promoter       AmpR promoter: bla
   1963..2823    +  CDS            AmpR: β-lactamase; bla; confers resistance to ampicillin, carbenicillin, and related antibiotics
   2994..3582    +  rep_origin     ori: high-copy-number ColE1/pMB1/pBR322/pUC origin of replication
   3765..3857    +  CDS            lacI (fragment): lac repressor; lacI; The lac repressor binds to the lac operator to inhibit transcription in E. coli. This inhibition can be relieved by adding lactose or isopropyl-β-D-thiogalactopyranoside (IPTG).
   3870..3891    +  protein_bind   CAP binding site: CAP binding activates transcription in the presence of cAMP. E. coli catabolite activator protein
   3906..3936    +  promoter       lac promoter: promoter for the E. coli lac operon
   3944..3960    +  protein_bind   lac operator: The lac repressor binds to the lac operator to inhibit transcription in E. coli. This inhibition can be relieved by adding lactose or isopropyl-β-D-thiogalactopyranoside (IPTG). lac repressor encoded by lacI
