[The description below was written by a language model from this plasmid's Addgene catalogue record and pLannotate feature annotations shown in this document.]
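Description:
KG#493 is an empty C. elegans expression vector built on a pUC backbone, about 6.9 kb in total, designed to drive cloned cDNAs in cholinergic neurons of the head, ventral nerve cord and tail. Although catalogued as a bacterial expression vector, its bacterial elements serve only for propagation: a high-copy ColE1/pUC origin and a β-lactamase gene with its own promoter for ampicillin selection. The automated feature table recognises these backbone parts plus lac promoter/operator remnants and short rop, bom and lacI fragments. It does not annotate the worm promoter or the unc-54 3' region, and the small tbb-2 terminator and aex-5 hits are fragmentary matches.

The payload is a roughly 3.2 kb unc-17 promoter, a multiple cloning site, and a roughly 940 bp unc-54 3' control region. According to the depositor, the promoter spans the shared cha-1/unc-17 upstream region down to the first half of the untranslated 66 bp first exon. It includes the beta site needed for expression in most cholinergic cells, though VC neurons and some head and tail cholinergic neurons are still missed. The cloning site and 3' end derive from a Fire Lab vector and supply the polyadenylation signal and three synthetic introns: one in the 5' UTR, one just upstream of the unc-54 3' end and one within it. These introns give more uniform, robust expression of intronless cDNAs. Unique cloning sites are NheI, SbfI, KpnI, AgeI, EcoRV and BglII. The vector is identical to its parent KG#94 except that an annealed oligonucleotide linker replaced the SalI site with SbfI. The depositor notes that the unc-54 3' fragment can be swapped for a GFP, YFP or CFP plus unc-54 3' cassette to make C-terminal fluorescent fusions.
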