Addgene plasmid #110932: KG#493
Purpose: Expresses proteins in C. elegans cholinergic neurons in head, ventral nerve cord, and tail
Depositing lab: Kenneth Miller. Depositing organization: Oklahoma Medical Research Foundation. Publication: Trio's Rho-specific GEF domain is the missing Galpha q effector in C. elegans. Williams SL, Lutz S, Charlie NK, Vettel C, Ailion M, Coco C, Tesmer JJ, Jorgensen EM, Wieland T, Miller KG. Genes Dev. 2007 Nov 1;21(21):2731-46. doi: 10.1101/gad.1592007. Epub 2007 Oct 17. PubMed 17942708.
Backbone
  Vector backbone: pUC
  Backbone size w/o insert (bp): 2632
  Total vector size (bp): 6940
  Vector type: Bacterial Expression
Growth in bacteria
  Bacterial resistance: Ampicillin, 100 μg/mL
  Growth temperature: 37°C
  Growth strain: DH5alpha
  Copy number: High Copy
Gene/Insert 1
  Gene/Insert name: unc-17 promoter
  Species: C. elegans (nematode)
  Insert size (bp): 3244
  Cloning method: Unknown
  Sequencing primers: 5′ Unknown
Gene/Insert 2
  Gene/Insert name: unc-54 3' control region
  Species: C. elegans (nematode)
  Insert size (bp): 940
  Cloning method: Unknown
  Sequencing primers: 5′ Unknown
Terms and licenses: Academic/Nonprofit Terms; Industry Terms: Not Available to Industry
Depositor comments: Unique multi-cloning sites: Nhe I, Sbf I, Kpn I/ Age I/ Eco RV, Bgl II Note: this vector is the same as KG#94, except a Sbf I site replaces the Sal I site. Synthesized 2 complementary oligos containing Nhe I and Age I sticky ends and Sbf I and Kpn I sites in between. Hybridization of the 2 oligos to each other should produce Nhe I and Age I sticky ends. After hybridization, this synthetic insert (which is non-phosphorylated on its 5' termini) was cloned into Nhe I/ Age I cut KG#94. Transformed into XL1-Blue electrocompetent cells. Miniprepped 4 clones and tested for the Sbf I site by cutting with Sbf I. Chose one clone that has the Sbf I site with correct band size (and only a single band) and made a glycerol stock. Features of the expression construct: This is a C. elegans expression vector with the unc-17 3.2 Kb promoter + a large MCS for cloning in cDNAs. Includes cha-1/unc-17 upstream region from Sna-1 (=Bst1107 I = GTA/TAC) down to first half of the 66 bp first exon (which is common to unc-17 and cha-1 transcripts but is not translated). Includes beta site so that expression occurs in most cholinergic cells. Expression still missing from VC's and some cholinergic head and tail neurons. In this construct the GFP/ 3' control region of RM#349p is replaced with the MCS II + 3' control region of pPD96.52. This includes the unc-54 3' end including the poly A addition signal, and 3 introns (1 in 5' UTR, 1 just upstream of the unc-54 3' end, and 1 inserted in the unc-54 3' end). These introns help provide more uniform and robust expression, especially if you are expressing a cDNA with no introns as opposed to a gene with introns. Note: this vector can be converted to a vector that fuses GFP, YFP, or CFP onto the C-terminus of the protein as follows: Remove the ~1000 bp (Kpn I or Age I) + (Spe I or BsiW I [expensive, 55 C cutter with 50% activity at 37 C; heat inactivate 80 C] or Apa I) fragment containing the unc-54 3’ control region from this plasmid and replace it with the ~1800 bp like-digested fragment containing 3-intron S65C GFP (see pPD94.81 in Fire Lab plasmids), YFP (see pPD136.64 in Fire Lab plasmids) or CFP (see pPD136.61 in Fire Lab plasmids) + the unc-54 3’ UTR and control region. Note if Spe I is used to cut these Fire Lab vectors, you get 3 bands: 1100, 1800, and 4000 (total size 6.9 Kb). The 1800 bp band is the XFP-containing band. For C-terminal fusions, remember to leave the stop codon off of the upstream protein. For the above-mentioned Fire Lab vectors, the reading frame for the downstream XFP relative to the Kpn I and Age I sites is as follows (triplets are the reading frame codons): Kpn I G GTA CCG GT Age I Alternatively, use Gibson Assembly/ NEBuilder to insert any genetically encoded fluorescent protein at the N- or C-terminus of your protein.
How to cite: KG#493 was a gift from Kenneth Miller (Addgene plasmid # 110932 ; http://n2t.net/addgene:110932 ; RRID:Addgene_110932)
